>Addgene plasmid #109595 | actc1b-mKate2-rab11al | depositor full sequence | sequence record 206532 | Full Sequence
CCACCTAAATTGTAAGCGTTAATATTTTGTTAAAATTCGCGTTAAATTTTTGTTAAATCAGCTCATTTTT
TAACCAATAGGCCGAAATCGGCAAAATCCCTTATAAATCAAAAGAATAGACCGAGATAGGGT
[37 nt withheld, positions 133-169]
AAAGAACGTGGACTCCAACGTCAAAGG
[32 nt withheld, positions 197-228]
GCTGGCTAAGAACTCATCAGCCTCCCCGGTCCATCTACCCACGTACCAATGCACCAATTGGCCACAATGA
CGGCTACTACATGGTGCCATTCCTTCCTCTTTATAGGAATGGAGACTACCTCCTGTCCAACAAGGCTCTT
GGATACGAGTACGCCTACCTGTTGGACCCAGGTCATTGCACAACACCAGAAATGCCCTCTGATCTGCAAA
AGACGTGAATATCTGTTCAGACACCCATATCCACTCTGTTCCACACAGGTCAGAGGTTTGTCCAGGAGTT
CTTGACAGAGGTGTAAAAAGTACTCAAAAATTTTACTCAAGTGAAAGTACAAGTACTTAGGGAAAATTTT
ACTCAATTAAAAGTAAAAGTATCTGGCTAGAATCTTACTTGAGTAAAAGTAAAAAAGTACTCCATTAAAA
TTGTACTTGAGTATTAAGGAAGTAAAAGTAAAAGCAAGAAAGAAAACTAGAGATTCTTGTTTAAGCTTTT
AATCTCAAAAAACATTAAATGAAATGCATACAAGGTTTTATCCTGCTTTAGAACTGTTTGTATTTAATTA
TCAAACTATAAGACAGACAATCTAATGCCAGTACACGCTACTCAAAGTTGTAAAACCTCAGATTTAACTT
CAGTAGAAGCTGATTCTCAAAATTGTTAGTGTCAAGCCTAGCTCTTTTGGGGCTGAAAAGCAATCCTGCA
GTGCTGAAAAGCCTCTCACAGGCAGCCGATGCGGGAAGAGGTGTATTAGTCTTGATAGAGAGGCTGCAAA
TAGCAGGAAACGTGAGCAGAGACTCCCTGGTGTCTGAAACACAGGCCAGATGGGCCCTCGAGCAGGAAAC
AGCTATGACCATGATTACGCCAAGCTATCAACTTTGTATAGAAAAGTTGGCACGCGCAGATTCCGTGTGG
GCCTGGTAATATCTTACCATTTTAAGCTATTTTAAGATTAGGGAAAAAAATTAAATAAAACTACTTTAAA
ATTACTTTCCTTAAAAAGCAACATATTTATTTAGTTTTTGTTTAACTGGCTCAAGATTGTAATATTTTAC
TTTTACATGTTTTTTTTAAGTACCTAAATGTGTTCAAAAGTAAAGTATGTTATTGTTTTTTTTTTTTTAA
TGTTAGCTAAGCTTTAAATTGTAATATATTACTTTTAAAAGTGACTTTTTAAAAATGTAAATAAAAAAGT
AACTATAAATGTGTAATGCATGTTATTTCTGTGGGTTTTTTAATTTTCATCTCAACTGGGCTTACAATTT
TAACATAATAAAAATCAAATCAAATCAAATCAGGCCCTTATTTGTCACATACACTCTTGTATACTGAAAT
AAACTAAATGTTGAGAAAAATTTAAATACACCAAAATAACGCATACCTTTTTTGTAATTACCTAAGTAAA
ACATTTAGTTCCTTTTTTAAGTGACTCAAGATTGTAATCTATTAATTGTAAAAGATAAAACTAGTGATCA
ATCTGACGTGCTTCTATGCAGCCTGTGAGATTAATTGTGATGTTTAATTATTAAACAATTTAAATGGATC
AAACATTTCACATGTGCTTATTGTGTCCAACAAAACCAGCAGAAGCACTTAAAAATATTGCATGACAACA
TGAGTTTTTAATGTAAATTATATATACTTCCTAAACGAAGTTAATCATATTTTCTAAAATAATAATGTCA
TTGAAATATTTAAATAAATGATAANCTTTAGTTGATTCAACATAAAATTGAAAGCAATAAGGACTTTTTT
TTTTTTACAGCGGTGAAGCAAAAGCNTGNAAATAATCATATAAATATAATAAATAAATAAATAAAATAAT
GGTTCTTGGTGCAAATATGAACACTTTAAATAAATATAGAATAAATATGATCAATAAGTCATAACGACGT
GTTTTATGTTGATTATAATTTAAACATGTTTCTAACGCAAGTTTTAAAAACTGTTTTAAAGTATTATTTT
AAGTTATAAGATCAATTTGACTCAACATTTTGTAGTGAAAATATGTTGTGTAAAATTAATATAATATACA
CTATAAAAATGCAAGGTTCCACACAATTCATTCATGTTGTCCCAACACAAATCGATTAAGTTAACAAATA
TATGTGGATTGAACATAAAAAATTAAGTTGTCCCAATGAAATCTCAAGAATTGTGTTGTTTCAGCTCATT
TTAAATAAGTAGTTTTAACAAGTAAAAAATAACATATTTTTGAGTGTGTATATATATATATTTATATATT
ACAAAATATAATAATATAAAATGTAAAAGATATAAACCATGCTACATATATTTAAGAGCTATTTTGCACA
TTACTTTTTTGCAAGCCATTTGAGTGTTTTTTTACAAATATATATTAGCTAAATATACAATATCTTAAAT
ATACAATTAATCAGACATGCAAAAAATGCATTTAACCTACATAAAAATACATGATCAACATATGTTTTAT
GCTGATTACAACTAAATCAAACGTAATGAAATTAATTTATAAAAGCGATTTAAATATGTCAATATTTTAA
GTTAAAATCACTTGAAACCTACTATAAATGAACTTAAATTTAAAAAATCTCCTTTAATTCCAATGCAGCA
CTGTTGTTTTTTCAGCTGAGGACCCCCGGTGCAGATGGTTGGCCCCCGGCCCGCTATTCTAAGGAAGCCT
TTCTTAATTTTAGGGCGGCGCTGCATGCGCTCAGATCAGATTCACGGGTGGAGAGGGTTATTTTCTCTTT
TTTATTTTTTCTTGCCTGCTCATATTTGGGCCTGTGTGAACCCCAGGCTCCGCCTCGGCCCCCAGGAGCC
GCTCTTATTTAAAGGGGATCCTCGCCTTCAGTCTTCGTCCCAGTGGAAGCATCAGTCTTGTGATAACAAC
TTGGTGAGTCCTACAGACCAGCGCTCGACTCTAGGCTTTAAATGCATTGATTTCTCTGGATTAGCTACCG
GGAGAGTTTTAACTTTGCTTATTAGTCTTGTGCTTGAACTGCTAGGTTTAAAGAGGGTTTTCTCTAATGC
ATGCATGAAGCGACAGCTGAAAACCAGAAATAGAGCGTTTGTCCTCCTGTTAAACTCTAGCCTTTCTTTG
GCATTTGTCAGTCCGAGTCTTCAGCTGCCGGCAGGAGATTGGGTTTCAGTAACACTTGCTGAGCACAAAC
TACACGTGCTTCCTTCAGATTTAATTCATTATTAATCATTCTAGATTTAAATGATCTTCTTACTCATTGC
TGATTATTTTAGCCTTGCGGAGCAGATTAAATGAGCACGTGTTTATTAAGATTGATTTAAATATAATTAA
TATTTCACCACTGTAGTTTTAAAATTGCCTTCTAAGTCATGGTTGATTTTTAATAGGTATCGGCTCTAAT
TAGATTACTATTTTGGTTTTTAAATGTTATTTCTATTTCATTTGTAGGCTCGTTTTTAATGTGATTTTAT
TAGATTCTAGTTTTAAAATCATCTTTTAGCCTTACTGAGCAGACTGAATGAACATGTTTCATTAAGATTA
ACTTCATTATAGTTAATTATTTAATCATTCTAGTGGATTATAAATCAGCTCTATTTAAATTGATTGTCGT
GTTTATTTCTATTTGATTTTTGATTATTTTTTAAGGTCGTTTTTATGTGATTTTTCCCCGATTCTAATTT
TAAACTAATTGTTTGATTTTTATATGATTCGACTCTTTTTAAATGAATTGTTTTGCTTTTTTTATTGAGC
ATATATATATATTATACAATTTCAATCAACAATTGTTGTGCTTTTTAAATGTTGTTTCTATTTCATTTCT
AGGGTCGATTTTATTCGATTCTAGTTTTAAAATCGTGATTTCTAACTCCTAACCTTACTGAGCAGACTGA
ATGAACATGTTTCATCAAGATTAACTTCATTATAGTTAATTATTGAATCGGGCTAGTGGTTTATAAATCA
GCTCTATTATAAATTAATTGTCATCATTATTTCTATTTAATTTTTATTATTTTTTTAGGATTATTTTTAA
GGGATTTTTTTCACGTTCTAGTTTTAAACTCAATGCTCATTACTGCTCACCCTTGCTGAGCAGTCTTTCG
TTAAGATTAAATTAATTAATAACCCATTCTAGTTTTAAAACAGTGTCTTAAGGCATAGCTGATATTTTAC
AAGTTTACTATTTAATATATCTCCATTTCTTTTTTTAGGGTCGATTTCATCTGATTTGATTAATTTTTAT
TATCTTCACTAAGCTTTTTGTTCTAGGTTTTATTCTCAGTATTATTACTGTTATATTTGAACTGAATTTC
TCCTCATAGTTTATTCATTTTATTTATTTATTTTTTGTTTATTCGCTATTTTGTATTTTAGTTTTTAATT
AGAAATTTTATTAGAATCGTTTTGAACTAGTTTTTATGCACTCTAACATTAATATTAAATCATAACTATT
ATTTTTATTATAATTTATTTGTGTTTATCTTTTTGTGTAGCTTTCATGTGTTTTTATTTTAGTTTTATTA
TGTTTGCATTGAATTTTTTGGACTAGTTTATATAACGATATACAGAAAAGCCATGACAACAAATGTTTTT
ATAATACCTATTAAGTATAAGCTAATCAGATTTCCACTATTCTGTTCAAAGTTAACATTATTAGCCATTC
TGATGGATCATTTGACATTTGTCATATGTCTTTATGAACACTGCTCTTTCAGATGCCACTTTTAAAGCTG
TTTTTTACAGTAAATGAACGTTTATTATTATGACATTATTTCCTAAGGCCTCTAGAGTACAGCAGGATGT
GGCGTGTGCATTACTGTGTAATTATGCTGACTGTAAATGTGCATTTATAGACTGTCAGCATGTCTGACTG
TGCGCTGTTGTGATTTGTCCTGCACAGACCAAGGCAAGTTTGTACAAAAAAGCAGGCTGCCACCATGGTG
AGCGAGCTGATTAAGGAGAACATGCACATGAAGCTGTACATGGAGGGCACCGTGAACAACCACCACTTCA
AGTGCACATCCGAGGGCGAAGGCAAGCCCTACGAGGGCACCCAGACCATGAGAATCAAGGCGGTCGAGGG
CGGCCCTCTCCCCTTCGCCTTCGACATCCTGGCTACCAGCTTCATGTACGGCAGCAAAACCTTCATCAAC
CACACCCAGGGCATCCCCGACTTCTTTAAGCAGTCCTTCCCCGAGGGCTTCACATGGGAGAGAGTCACCA
CATACGAAGACGGGGGCGTGCTGACCGCTACCCAGGACACCAGCCTCCAGGACGGCTGCCTCATCTACAA
CGTCAAGATCAGAGGGGTGAACTTCCCATCCAACGGCCCTGTGATGCAGAAGAAAACACTCGGCTGGGAG
GCCTCCACCGAGACCCTGTACCCCGCTGACGGCGGCCTGGAAGGCAGAGCCGACATGGCCCTGAAGCTCG
TGGGCGGGGGCCACCTGATCTGCAACTTGAAGACCACATACAGATCCAAGAAACCCGCTAAGAACCTCAA
GATGCCCGGCGTCTACTATGTGGACAGAAGACTGGAAAGAATCAAGGAGGCCGACAAAGAGACCTACGTC
GAGCAGCACGAGGTGGCTGTGGCCAGATACTGCGACCTCCCTAGCAAACTGGGGCACAGAGACCCAGCTT
TCTTGTACAAAGTGGTGACTGGTAGAGAGGACGAGTATGACTATCTCTTTAAAGTGGTTCTGATTGGTGA
CTCGGGTGTGGGCAAGAGTAACCTGCTCTCTCGCTTCACCCGCAATGAGTTCAACCTGGAGAGCAAGAGC
ACCATCGGGGTGGAGTTTGCCACGCGCAGTATCCATGTGGAGGGCAAGACGGTCAAAGCTCAGATCTGGG
ATACGGCTGGACAGGAGAGATACAGAGCCATCACATCAGCGTATTACAGAGGTGCCGTAGGAGCCCTGCT
GGTGTATGACATCGCCAAGCATCTGACCTATGAGAACGCAGAGCGCTGGCTGAAAGAGCTGCAGGATCAC
GCTGACAGCAATATTGTCATCATGTTAGTAGGAAACAAAAGCGACTTGCGTCATCTGAGGGCTGTTCCTA
TGGATGAAGCTAAAGCATTTGCAGAGAAACATGGGCTGTCTTTCTTGGAGACGTCAGCGCTGGACTCTTC
TAATGTTGAACTTGCCTTTCAGACTATTCTCACAGAAATCTACCGTATCGTGTCCCAGAGGCAGATGTCG
GGGCGTGGAGATGACAGCTTCTCCCCCAGCTCCAAAGTGGTTCCCATTACGGTGCAGCCCACACAAAATT
CTGGCAAGCAGAGTGCCTGCTGTCAGAATAACTGAGCTGCCACAGCCAACTTTATTATACATAGTTGATA
ATTCACTGGCCGTCGTTTTACGGTACCATCGATGATGATCCAGACATGATAAGATACATTGATGAGTTTG
GACAAACCACAACTAGAATGCAGTGAAAAAAATGCTTTATTTGTGAAATTTGTGATGCTATTGCTTTATT
TGTAACCATTATAAGCTGCAATAAACAAGTTAACAACAACAATTGCATTCATTTTATGTTTCAGGTTCAG
GGGGAGGTGTGGGAGGTTTTTTAAAGCAAGTAAAACCTCTACAAATGTGGTATGGCTGATTATGATCCTC
TAGATCAGATCTGCGAAGATACGGCCACGGGTGCTCTTGATCCTGTGGCTGATTTTGGACTGTGCTGCTC
GCAGCTGCTGATGAATCACATACTTCCTCCATTTTCTTCCACTGATTGACTGTTATAATTTCCCTAATTT
CCAGGTCAAGGTGCTGTGCATTGTGGTAATAGATGTGACATGACGTCACTTCCAAAGGACCAATGAACAT
GTCTGACCAATTTCATATAATGTGAAAACGATTTTCATAGGCAGAATAAATAACATTTAAATTAAACTGG
GCATCAGCGCAATTCAATTGGTTTGGTAATAGCAAGGGAAAATAGAATGAAGTGATCTCCAAAAAATAAG
TACTTTTTGACTGTAAATAAAATTGTAAGGAGTAAAAAGTACTTTTTTTTCTAAAAAAATGTAATTAAGT
AAAAGTAAAAGTATTGATTTTTAATTGTACTCAAGTAAAGTAAAAATCCCCAAAAATAATACTTAAGTAC
AGTAATCAAGTAAAATTACTCAAGTACTTTACACCTCTGGTTCTTGACCCCCTACCTTCAGCAAGCCCAG
CAGATCCACTAGTTCTAGAGCGGCCGCCACCGCGGTGGAGCTCCAGCTTTTGTTCCCTTTAGTGAGGGTT
AATTGCGCGCTTGGCGTAATCATGGTCATAGCTGTTTCCTGTGTGAAATTGTTATCCGCTCACAATTCCA
CACAACATACGAGCCGGAAGCATAAAGTGTAAAGCCTGGGGTGCCTAATGAGTGAGCTAACTCACATTAA
TTGCGTTGCGCTCACTGCCCGCTTTCCAGTCGGGAAACCTGTCGTGCCAGCTGCATTAATGAATCGGCCA
ACGCGCGGGGAGAGGCGGTTTGCGTATTGGGCGCTCTTCCGCTTCCTCGCTCACTGACTCGCTGCGCTCG
GTCGTTCGGCTGCGGCGAGCGGTATCAGCTCACTCAAAGGCGGTAATACGGTTATCCACAGAATCAGGGG
ATAACGCAGGAAAGAACATGTGAGCAAAAGGCCAGCAAAAGGCCAGGAACCGTAAAAAGGCCGCGTTGCT
GGCGTTTTTCCATAGGCTCCGCCCCCCTGACGAGCATCACAAAAATCGACGCTCAAGTCAGAGGTGGCGA
AACCCGACAGGACTATAAAGATACCAGGCGTTTCCCCCTGGAAGCTCCCTCGTGCGCTCTCCTGTTCCGA
CCCTGCCGCTTACCGGATACCTGTCCGCCTTTCTCCCTTCGGGAAGCGTGGCGCTTTCTCATAGCTCACG
CTGTAGGTATCTCAGTTCGGTGTAGGTCGTTCGCTCCAAGCTGGGCTGTGTGCACGAACCCCCCGTTCAG
CCCGACCGCTGCGCCTTATCCGGTAACTATCGTCTTGAGTCCAACCCGGTAAGACACGACTTATCGCCAC
TGGCAGCAGCCACTGGTAACAGGATTAGCAGAGCGAGGTATGTAGGCGGTGCTACAGAGTTCTTGAAGTG
GTGGCCTAACTACGGCTACACTAGAAGGACAGTATTTGGTATCTGCGCTCTGCTGAAGCCAGTTACCTTC
GGAAAAAGAGTTGGTAGCTCTTGATCCGGCAAACAAACCACCGCTGGTAGCGGTGGTTTTTTTGTTTGCA
AGCAGCAGATTACGCGCAGAAAAAAAGGATCTCAAGAAGATCCTTTGATCTTTTCTACGGGGTCTGACGC
TCAGTGGAACGAAAACTCACGTTAAGGGATTTTGGTCATGAGATTATCAAAAAGGATCTTCACCTAGATC
CTTTTAAATTAAAAATGAAGTTTTAAATCAATCTAAAGTATATATGAGTAAACTTGGTCTGACAGTTACC
AATGCTTAATCAGTGAGGCACCTATCTCAGCGATCTGTCTATTTCGTTCATCCATAGTTGCCTGACTCCC
CGTCGTGTAGATAACTACGATACGGGAGGGCTTACCATCTGGCCCCAGTGCTGCAATGATACCGCGAGAC
CCACGCTCACCGGCTCCAGATTTATCAGCAATAAACCAGCCAGCCGGAAGGGCCGAGCGCAGAAGTGGTC
CTGCAACTTTATCCGCCTCCATCCAGTCTATTAATTGTTGCCGGGAAGCTAGAGTAAGTAGTTCGCCAGT
TAATAGTTTGCGCAACGTTGTTGCCATTGCTACAGGCATCGTGGTGTCACGCTCGTCGTTTGGTATGGCT
TCATTCAGCTCCGGTTCCCAACGATCAAGGCGAGTTACATGATCCCCCATGTTGTGCAAAAAAGCGGTTA
GCTCCTTCGGTCCTCCGATCGTTGTCAGAAGTAAGTTGGCCGCAGTGTTATCACTCATGGTTATGGCAGC
ACTGCATAATTCTCTTACTGTCATGCCATCCGTAAGATGCTTTTCTGTGACTGGTGAGTACTCAACCAAG
TCATTCTGAGAATAGTGTATGCGGCGACCGAGTTGCTCTTGCCCGGCGTCAATACGGGATAATACCGCGC
CACATAGCAGAACTTTAAAAGTGCTCATCATTGGAAAACGTTCTTCGGGGCGAAAACTCTCAAGGATCTT
ACCGCTGTTGAGATCCAGTTCGATGTAACCCACTCGTGCACCCAACTGATCTTCAGCATCTTTTACTTTC
ACCAGCGTTTCTGGGTGAGCAAAAACAGGAAGGCAAAATGCCGCAAAAAAGGGAATAAGGGCGACACGGA
AATGTTGAATACTCATACTCTTCCTTTTTCAATATTATTGAAGCATTTATCAGGGTTATTGTCTCATGAG
CGGATACATATTTGAATGTATTTAGAAAAATAAACAAATAGGGGTTCCGCGCACATTTCCCCGAAAAGTG
Features (pLannotate 1.2.2; 21 found; start..end, strand, type, name):
      7..228     -  rep_origin     M13 ori (fragment) (sequence partly withheld): M13 bacteriophage origin of replication; arrow indicates direction of (+) strand synthesis
    228..515     +  CDS            tyr (fragment) (sequence partly withheld): TYRO_ORYLA - Also known as tyro. Experimental evidence at transcript level: Swiss-Prot protein existence level 2. This is a copper-containing oxidase that functions in the formation of pigments such as melanins and other polyphenolic compounds. From Oryzias latipes (Japanese rice fish) (Japanese killifish).
   1097..1117    +  protein_bind   attB4: mutant version of attB; core recombination site for the Gateway® BP reaction BP Clonase™
   2025..2041    -  promoter       copia promoter (fragment): strong promoter from the Drosophila transposable element copia (Sinclair et al., 1986)
   5093..5113    +  protein_bind   attB1: mutant version of attB; core recombination site for the Gateway® BP reaction BP Clonase™
   5123..5818    +  CDS            mKate2: mKate2 is a basic (constitutively fluorescent) red fluorescent protein published in 2009, derived from Entacmaea quadricolor. It is reported to be a rapidly-maturing monomer with moderate acid sensitivity.
   5820..5844    -  protein_bind   attB2: mutant version of attB; recombination site for the Gateway® BP reaction BP Clonase™
   5852..6487    +  CDS            RAB11A: RB11A_HUMAN - Also known as RAB11. Experimental evidence at protein level: Swiss-Prot protein existence level 1. The small GTPases Rab are key regulators of intracellular membrane trafficking, from the formation of transport vesicles to their fusion with membranes. Rabs cycle between an inactive GDP-bound form and an active GTP-bound form that is able to recruit to membranes different set of downstream effectors directly responsible for vesicle formation, movement, tethering and fusion. The small Rab GTPase RAB11A regulates endocytic recycling. Acts as a major regulator of membrane delivery du
   6505..6525    -  protein_bind   attB3: mutant version of attB; core recombination site for the Gateway® BP reaction BP Clonase™
   6529..6549    +  CDS            lacZα (fragment): LacZα fragment of β-galactosidase; lacZ fragment
   6565..6699    -  polyA_signal   SV40 poly(A) signal: SV40 polyadenylation signal
   6722..6805    -  CDS            large T antigen (fragment): large T antigen from SV40 (simian virus 40)
   7371..7411    -  misc_feature   MCS (fragment): pBluescript multiple cloning site
   7424..7442    -  promoter       T3 promoter: promoter for bacteriophage T3 RNA polymerase
   7487..7503    -  protein_bind   lac operator: The lac repressor binds to the lac operator to inhibit transcription in E. coli. This inhibition can be relieved by adding lactose or isopropyl-β-D-thiogalactopyranoside (IPTG). lac repressor encoded by lacI
   7511..7541    -  promoter       lac promoter: promoter for the E. coli lac operon
   7556..7577    -  protein_bind   CAP binding site: CAP binding activates transcription in the presence of cAMP. E. coli catabolite activator protein
   7590..7682    -  CDS            lacI (fragment): lac repressor; lacI; The lac repressor binds to the lac operator to inhibit transcription in E. coli. This inhibition can be relieved by adding lactose or isopropyl-β-D-thiogalactopyranoside (IPTG).
   7865..8453    -  rep_origin     ori: high-copy-number ColE1/pMB1/pBR322/pUC origin of replication
   8624..9484    -  CDS            AmpR: β-lactamase; bla; confers resistance to ampicillin, carbenicillin, and related antibiotics
   9485..9589    -  promoter       AmpR promoter: bla
