>Addgene plasmid #109595 | actc1b-mKate2-rab11al | addgene full sequence | sequence record 220540 | Addgene NGS Result
GCAAGTTTGTACAAAAAAGCAGGCTGCCACCATGGTGAGCGAGCTGATTAAGGAGAACATGCACATGAAG
CTGTACATGGAGGGCACCGTGAACAACCACCACTTCAAGTGCACATCCGAGGGCGAAGGCAAGCCCTACG
AGGGCACCCAGACCATGAGAATCAAGGCGGTCGAGGGCGGCCCTCTCCCCTTCGCCTTCGACATCCTGGC
TACCAGCTTCATGTACGGCAGCAAAACCTTCATCAACCACACCCAGGGCATCCCCGACTTCTTTAAGCAG
TCCTTCCCCGAGGGCTTCACATGGGAGAGAGTCACCACATACGAAGACGGGGGCGTGCTGACCGCTACCC
AGGACACCAGCCTCCAGGACGGCTGCCTCATCTACAACGTCAAGATCAGAGGGGTGAACTTCCCATCCAA
CGGCCCTGTGATGCAGAAGAAAACACTCGGCTGGGAGGCCTCCACCGAGACCCTGTACCCCGCTGACGGC
GGCCTGGAAGGCAGAGCCGACATGGCCCTGAAGCTCGTGGGCGGGGGCCACCTGATCTGCAACTTGAAGA
CCACATACAGATCCAAGAAACCCGCTAAGAACCTCAAGATGCCCGGCGTCTACTATGTGGACAGAAGACT
GGAAAGAATCAAGGAGGCCGACAAAGAGACCTACGTCGAGCAGCACGAGGTGGCTGTGGCCAGATACTGC
GACCTCCCTAGCAAACTGGGGCACAGAGACCCAGCTTTCTTGTACAAAGTGGTGACTGGTAGAGAGGACG
AGTATGACTATCTCTTTAAAGTGGTTCTGATTGGTGACTCGGGTGTGGGCAAGAGTAACCTGCTCTCTCG
CTTCACCCGCAATGAGTTCAACCTGGAGAGCAAGAGCACCATCGGGGTGGAGTTTGCCACGCGCAGTATC
CATGTGGAGGGCAAGACGGTCAAAGCTCAGATCTGGGATACGGCTGGACAGGAGAGATACAGAGCCATCA
CATCAGCGTATTACAGAGGTGCCGTAGGAGCCCTGCTGGTGTATGACATCGCCAAGCATCTGACCTATGA
GAACGCAGAGCGCTGGCTGAAAGAGCTGCAGGATCACGCTGACAGCAATATTGTCATCATGTTAGTAGGA
AACAAAAGCGACTTGCGTCATCTGAGGGCTGTTCCTATGGATGAAGCTAAAGCATTTGCAGAGAAACATG
GGCTGTCTTTCTTGGAGACGTCAGCGCTGGACTCTTCTAATGTTGAACTTGCCTTTCAGACTATTCTCAC
AGAAATCTACCGTATCGTGTCCCAGAGGCAGATGTCGGGGCGTGGAGATGACAGCTTCTCCCCCAGCTCC
AAAGTGGTTCCCATTACGGTGCAGCCCACACAAAATTCTGGCAAGCAGAGTGCCTGCTGTCAGAATAACT
GAGCTGCCACAGCCAACTTTATTATACATAGTTGATAATTCACTGGCCGTCGTTTTACGGTACCATCGAT
GATGATCCAGACATGATAAGATACATTGATGAGTTTGGACAAACCACAACTAGAATGCAGTGAAAAAAAT
GCTTTATTTGTGAAATTTGTGATGCTATTGCTTTATTTGTAACCATTATAAGCTGCAATAAACAAGTTAA
CAACAACAATTGCATTCATTTTATGTTTCAGGTTCAGGGGGAGGTGTGGGAGGTTTTTTAAAGCAAGTAA
AACCTCTACAAATGTGGTATGGCTGATTATGATCCTCTAGATCAGATCTGCGAAGATACGGCCACGGGTG
CTCTTGATCCTGTGGCTGATTTTGGACTGTGCTGCTCGCAGCTGCTGATGAATCACATACTTCCTCCATT
TTCTTCCACTGATTGACTGTTATAATTTCCCTAATTTCCAGGTCAAGGTGCTGTGCATTGTGGTAATAGA
TGTGACATGACGTCACTTCCAAAGGACCAATGAACATGTCTGACCAATTTCATATAATGTGAAAACGATT
TTCATAGGCAGAATAAATAACATTTAAATTAAACTGGGCATCAGCGCAATTCAATTGGTTTGGTAATAGC
AAGGGAAAATAGAATGAAGTGATCTCCAAAAAATAAGTACTTTTTGACTGTAAATAAAATTGTAAGGAGT
AAAAAGTACTTTTTTTTCTAAAAAAATGTAATTAAGTAAAAGTAAAAGTATTGATTTTTAATTGTACTCA
AGTAAAGTAAAAATCCCCAAAAATAATACTTAAGTACAGTAATCAAGTAAAATTACTCAAGTACTTTACA
CCTCTGGTTCTTGACCCCCTACCTTCAGCAAGCCCAGCAGATCCACTAGTTCTAGAGCGGCCGCCACCGC
GGTGGAGCTCCAGCTTTTGTTCCCTTTAGTGAGGGTTAATTGCGCGCTTGGCGTAATCATGGTCATAGCT
GTTTCCTGTGTGAAATTGTTATCCGCTCACAATTCCACACAACATACGAGCCGGAAGCATAAAGTGTAAA
GCCTGGGGTGCCTAATGAGTGAGCTAACTCACATTAATTGCGTTGCGCTCACTGCCCGCTTTCCAGTCGG
GAAACCTGTCGTGCCAGCTGCATTAATGAATCGGCCAACGCGCGGGGAGAGGCGGTTTGCGTATTGGGCG
CTCTTCCGCTTCCTCGCTCACTGACTCGCTGCGCTCGGTCGTTCGGCTGCGGCGAGCGGTATCAGCTCAC
TCAAAGGCGGTAATACGGTTATCCACAGAATCAGGGGATAACGCAGGAAAGAACATGTGAGCAAAAGGCC
AGCAAAAGGCCAGGAACCGTAAAAAGGCCGCGTTGCTGGCGTTTTTCCATAGGCTCCGCCCCCCTGACGA
GCATCACAAAAATCGACGCTCAAGTCAGAGGTGGCGAAACCCGACAGGACTATAAAGATACCAGGCGTTT
CCCCCTGGAAGCTCCCTCGTGCGCTCTCCTGTTCCGACCCTGCCGCTTACCGGATACCTGTCCGCCTTTC
TCCCTTCGGGAAGCGTGGCGCTTTCTCATAGCTCACGCTGTAGGTATCTCAGTTCGGTGTAGGTCGTTCG
CTCCAAGCTGGGCTGTGTGCACGAACCCCCCGTTCAGCCCGACCGCTGCGCCTTATCCGGTAACTATCGT
CTTGAGTCCAACCCGGTAAGACACGACTTATCGCCACTGGCAGCAGCCACTGGTAACAGGATTAGCAGAG
CGAGGTATGTAGGCGGTGCTACAGAGTTCTTGAAGTGGTGGCCTAACTACGGCTACACTAGAAGAACAGT
ATTTGGTATCTGCGCTCTGCTGAAGCCAGTTACCTTCGGAAAAAGAGTTGGTAGCTCTTGATCCGGCAAA
CAAACCACCGCTGGTAGCGGTGGTTTTTTTGTTTGCAAGCAGCAGATTACGCGCAGAAAAAAAGGATCTC
AAGAAGATCCTTTGATCTTTTCTACGGGGTCTGACGCTCAGTGGAACGAAAACTCACGTTAAGGCATTTT
GGTCATGAGATTATCAAAAAGGATCTTCACCTAGATCCTTTTAAATTAAAAATGAAGTTTTAAATCAATC
TAAAGTATATATGAGTAAACTTGGTCTGACAGTTACCAATGCTTAATCAGTGAGGCACCTATCTCAGCGA
TCTGTCTATTTCGTTCATCCATAGTTGCCTGACTCCCCGTCGTGTAGATAACTACGATACGGGAGGGCTT
ACCATCTGGCCCCAGTGCTGCAATGATACCGCGAGACCCACGCTCACCGGCTCCAGATTTATCAGCAATA
AACCAGCCAGCCGGAAGGGCCGAGCGCAGAAGTGGTCCTGCAACTTTATCCGCCTCCATCCAGTCTATTA
ATTGTTGCCGGGAAGCTAGAGTAAGTAGTTCGCCAGTTAATAGTTTGCGCAACGTTGTTGCCATTGCTAC
AGGCATCGTGGTGTCACGCTCGTCGTTTGGTATGGCTTCATTCAGCTCCGGTTCCCAACGATCAAGGCGA
GTTACATGATCCCCCATGTTGTGCAAAAAAGCGGTTAGCTCCTTCGGTCCTCCGATCGTTGTCAGAAGTA
AGTTGGCCGCAGTGTTATCACTCATGGTTATGGCAGCACTGCATAATTCTCTTACTGTCATGCCATCCGT
AAGATGCTTTTCTGTGACTGGTGAGTACTCAACCAAGTCATTCTGAGAATAGTGTATGCGGCGACCGAGT
TGCTCTTGCCCGGCGTCAATACGGGATAATACCGCGCCACATAGCAGAACTTTAAAAGTGCTCATCATTG
GAAAACGTTCTTCGGGGCGAAAACTCTCAAGGATCTTACCGCTGTTGAGATCCAGTTCGATGTAACCCAC
TCGTGCACCCAACTGATCTTCAGCATCTTTTACTTTCACCAGCGTTTCTGGGTGAGCAAAAACAGGAAGG
CAAAATGCCGCAAAAAAGGGAATAAGGGCGACACGGAAATGTTGAATACTCATACTCTTCCTTTTTCAAT
ATTATTGAAGCATTTATCAGGGTTATTGTCTCATGAGCGGATACATATTTGAATGTATTTAGAAAAATAA
ACAAATAGGGGTTCCGCGCACATTTCCCCGAAAAGTGCCACCTAAATTGTAAGCGTTAATATTTTGTTAA
AATTCGCGTTAAATTTTTGTTAAATCAGCTCATTTTTTAACCAATAGGCCGAAATCGGCAAAATCCCTTA
TAAATCAAAAGAATAGACCGAGATAGGGT
[37 nt withheld, positions 4650-4686]
AAAGAACGTGGACTCCAACGTCAAAGG
[32 nt withheld, positions 4714-4745]
GCTGGCTAAGAACTCATCAGCCTCCCCGGTCCATCTACCCACGTACCAATGCACCAATTGGCCACAATGA
CGGCTACTACATGGTGCCATTCCTTCCTCTTTATAGGAATGGAGACTACCTCCTGTCCAACAATGCTCTT
GGATACGAGTACGCCTACCTGTTGGACCCAGGTCATTGCACAACACCAGAAATGCCCTCTGATCTGCAAA
AGACGTGAATATCTGTTCAGACACCCATATCCACTCTGTTCCACACAGGTCAGAGGTTTGTCCAGGAGTT
CTTGACAGAGGTGTAAAAAGTACTCAAAAATTTTACTCAAGTGAAAGTACAAGTACTTAGGGAAAATTTT
ACTCAATTAAAAGTAAAAGTATCTGGCTAGAATCTTACTTGAGTAAAAGTAAAAAAGTACTCCATTAAAA
TTGTACTTGAGTATTAAGGAAGTAAAAGTAAAAGCAAGAAAGAAAACTAGAGATTCTTGTTTAAGCTTTT
AATCTCAAAAAACATTAAATGAAATGCATACAAGGTTTTATCCTGCTTTAGAACTGTTTGTATTTAATTA
TCAAACTATAAGACAGACAATCTAATGCCAGTACACGCTACTCAAAGTTGTAAAACCTCAGATTTAACTT
CAGTAGAAGCTGATTCTCAAAATTGTTAGTGTCAAGCCTAGCTCTTTTGGGGCTGAAAAGCAATCCTGCA
GTGCTGAAAAGCCTCTCACAGGCAGCCGATGCGGGAAGAGGTGTATTAGTCTTGATAGAGAGGCTGCAAA
TAGCAGGAAACGTGAGCAGAGACTCCCTGGTGTCTGAAACACAGGCCAGATGGGCCCTCGAGCAGGAAAC
AGCTATGACCATGATTACGCCAAGCTATCAACTTTGTATAGAAAAGTTGGCACGCGCAGATTCCGTGTGG
GCCTGGTAATATCTTACCATTTTAAGCTATTTTAAGATTAGGGAAAAAAATTAAATAAAACTACTTTAAA
ATTACTTTCCTTAAAAAGCAACATATTTATTTAGTTTTTGTTTAACTGGCTCAAGATTGTAATATTTTAC
TTTTACATGTTTTTTTAAGTACCTAAATGTGTTCAAAAGTAAAGTATGTTATTGTTTTTTTTTTTTAATG
TTAGCTAAGCTTTAAATTGTAATATATTACTTTTAAAAGTGACTTTTTAAAAATGTAAATAAAAAAGTAA
CTATAAATGTGTAATGCATGTTATTTCTGTGGGTTTTTAATTTTCATCTCAACTGGGCTTACAATTTTAA
CATAATAAAAATCAAATCAAATCAAATCAGGCCCTTATTTGTCACATACACTCTTGTATACTGAAATAAA
CTAAATGTTGAGAAAAATTTAAATACACCAAAATAACGCATACCTTTTTTGTAATTACCTAAGTAAAACA
TTTAGTTCCTTTTTTAAGTGACTCAAGATTGTAATCTATTAATTGTAAAAGATAAAACTAGTGATCAATC
TGACGTGCTTCTATGCAGCCTGTGAGATTAATTGTGATGTTTAATTATTAAACAATTTAAATGGATCAAA
CATTTCACATGTGCTTATTGTGTCCAACAAAACCAGCAGAAGCACTTAAAAATATTGCATGACAACATGA
GTTTTTAATGTAAATTATATATACTTCCTAAACGAAGTTAATCATATTTCTAAAATAATAATGTCATTGA
AATATTTAAATAAATGATAAGCTTTAGTTGATTCAACATAAAATTGAAAGCAATAAGGACTTTTTTTTTT
TACAGCGGTGAAGCAAAAGCATGTAATAATCATATAATATAATAAATAAATAAATAAATAATGGCTCTTG
GTGCAAATATGAACACTTTAAATAAATATAGAATAAATATGATCAATAAGTCATAACGATGTGTTTTATG
TTGATTATAATTTAAACATGTTTCTAACGCAAGTTTTAAAAACTGTTTTAAAGTATTATTTTAAGTTATA
AGATCAATTTGACTCAACATTTTGTAGTGAAAATATGTTGTGTAAAATTAATATAATATACACTATAAAA
ATGCAGGGTTCCACACAATACATTAATGTTGTCCCAACACAAATCGATTAAGTTAACAAATATATGTGGA
TTGAACATAAAAAATTAAGTTGTCCCAATGAAATCTCAAGAATTGTGTTGTTTCAGCTCATTTTAAATAA
GTAGTTTTAACAAGTAAAAAATAACATATTTTTGAGTGTGTATATATATATATTACAAAATATAATAATA
TAAAATGTAAAAGATATAAACCATGCTACATATATTTAAGAGCTATTTTGCACATTACTTTTTTGCAAGC
CATTTTAGTGTTTTTTTTACAAATATATATTAGCTAAATATACAATATCTTAAATATACAATTAATCAGA
CATGCAATTAATGCATTTAACCTACATAAAAATACATGATCAACATATGTTTTATGCTGATTACAACTAA
ATCAAACGTAATGAAATTAATTTATAAAAGCGATTTAAATATGTCAATATTTTAAGTTAAAATCACTTGA
AACCTACTATAAATGAACTTAAATTAAAAAAATCTCCTTTAATTCCAATGCAACAGTGTTGTTTTTTCAG
CTGAGGACCCCCGGTGCAGATGGTTGGCCCCCGGCCCGCTATTCTAAGGAAGCCTTTCTTAATTTTAGGG
CGGCGCTGCATGCGCTCAGATCAGATTCACGGGTGGAGAGGGTTATTTTCTCTTTTTTATTTTTTCTTGC
CTGCTCATATTTGGGCCTGTGTGAACCCCAGGCTCCGCCTCGGCCCCCAGGAGCCGCTCTTATTTAAAGG
GGATCCTCGCCTTCAGTCTTCGTCCCAGTGGAAGCATCAGTCTTGTGATAACAACTTGGTGAGTCCTACA
GACCAGCGCTCGACTCTAGGCTTTAAATGCATTGATTTCTCTGGATTAGCTACCGGGAGAGTTTTAACTT
TGCTTATTAGTCTTGTGCTCGAACTGCTAGGTTTAAAGAGTGTTTTCTCTAATGCATGCATGAAGCGACA
GCTGAAAACCAGAAATAGAGCGTTTGTCCTCCTGTTAAACTCTAGCCTTTCTTTGGCATTTGTCAGTCCG
AGTCTTCAGCTGCCGGCAGGAGATTGGGTTTCAGTAACACTTGCTGAGCACAAACTACACGTGCTTTCTT
CAGATTTAATTCATTATTAATCATTCTAGATTTAAATGATGTTCTTACTCATTGCTGATTATTTTAGCCT
TGCGGAGCAGATTAAATGAGCACGTGTTTCATTAAGATTGATTTAAATATAATTAATATTTCACCACTGT
AGTTTTAAAATTGCCTTCTAAGTCATGGTTGATTTTTAATAGGTATCGGCTCTAATTAGATTACTATTTT
GGTTTTTAAATGTTATTTCTATTTCATTTGTAGGCTCGTTTTTAATGTGATTTTATTAGATTCTAGTTTT
AAAATCATCTCTTAGCCTTAATGAGCAGACTGAATGAACATGTTTCATTAAGATTAACTTCATTATAATG
AATTATTTAATCATTCTAGTGGGTTATAAATCAGCTCTATTTAAATTAATTGTCGTGTTTATTTCTATTT
AATTTTTGATTATTTTTTCAGGGTCGTTTTTATGTGATTTTTTCCCGTTTCTAATTTTAAACTAATTGTT
TGATTTTTATATGATTCGACTCTTTTTAAATGAATTGTTTTGCTTTTTTTATTGAGCATATATATATTAT
ACAATTTCAATCAACAATTGTTGTGCTTTTTAAATGTTGTTTCTATTTCATTTCTAGGGTCGATTTTATT
CGATTCTAGTTTTAAAATCGTGATTTTTAACTTCTAACCTTACTGAGCAGACTGAATGAACATGTTTCAT
CAAGATTAACTTCATTATAGTTAATTATTGAATCGTGCTAGTGGTTTATAAATCAGCTCTATTTAAATTA
ATCATCATCATTATTTCTATTTAATTTTTATTATTTCTTTAGGATTATTTTTATGTGATTTTTTTCACGT
TCTAGTTTTAAACTCAATGCTCATTACTGCTCACCCTTGCTGAGCAGTCTTTCGTTAAGATTAAATTAAT
TAATAACCATTCTAGTTTTAAAACAGTGTCTTAAGGCATAGCTGATATTTTACAAGTTTACTATTTAATA
TATCTCCTTTCTTTTTTTAGGGTCGATTTCATCTGATTTGATTAATTTTTATTATCTTCACTAAGCTTTT
TGTTCTAGGTTTTATTCTCAGTATTATTACTGTTATATTTGAACTGAATTTCTCCTCATAGTTTATTCAT
TTTATTTATTTATTTTTTGTTTATTCGCTATTTTGTATTTTAGTTTTTAATTAGAAATTTTATTAGAATC
GTTTTGAACTAGTTTTTATGCACTCTAACATTAATATTAAATCATAACTATTATTTTTATTATAATTTAT
TTGTGTTTATCTTTTTGTGTAGCTTTCATGTGTTTTTATTTTAGTTTTATTATGTTTGCATTGAATTTTT
TGGACTAGTTTATATAACGATATACAGAAAAGCCATGACAACAAATGTTTTTATAATACCTATTAAGTAT
AAGCTAATCAGATTTCCACTATTCTGTTCAAAGTTAACATTATTAGCCATTCTGATGGATCATTTGACAT
TTGTCATATGTCTTTATGAACACTGCTCTTTCAGATGCCACTTTTAAAGCTGTTTTTTACAGTAAATGAA
CGTTTATTATTATGACATTATTTCCTAAGGCCTCTAGAGTACAGCAGGATGTGGCGTGTGCATTACCGTG
TAATTATGCTGACTGTAAATGTGCATTTATAGACTGTCAGCATGTCTGACTGTGCGCTGTTGTGATTGGT
CCTGCACAGACCAAG
Features (pLannotate 1.2.2; 21 found; start..end, strand, type, name):
      2..22      +  protein_bind   attB1: mutant version of attB; core recombination site for the Gateway® BP reaction BP Clonase™
     32..727     +  CDS            mKate2: mKate2 is a basic (constitutively fluorescent) red fluorescent protein published in 2009, derived from Entacmaea quadricolor. It is reported to be a rapidly-maturing monomer with moderate acid sensitivity.
    729..753     -  protein_bind   attB2: mutant version of attB; recombination site for the Gateway® BP reaction BP Clonase™
    761..1396    +  CDS            RAB11A: RB11A_HUMAN - Also known as RAB11. Experimental evidence at protein level: Swiss-Prot protein existence level 1. The small GTPases Rab are key regulators of intracellular membrane trafficking, from the formation of transport vesicles to their fusion with membranes. Rabs cycle between an inactive GDP-bound form and an active GTP-bound form that is able to recruit to membranes different set of downstream effectors directly responsible for vesicle formation, movement, tethering and fusion. The small Rab GTPase RAB11A regulates endocytic recycling. Acts as a major regulator of membrane delivery du
   1414..1434    -  protein_bind   attB3: mutant version of attB; core recombination site for the Gateway® BP reaction BP Clonase™
   1438..1458    +  CDS            lacZα (fragment): LacZα fragment of β-galactosidase; lacZ fragment
   1474..1608    -  polyA_signal   SV40 poly(A) signal: SV40 polyadenylation signal
   1631..1714    -  CDS            large T antigen (fragment): large T antigen from SV40 (simian virus 40)
   2280..2320    -  misc_feature   MCS (fragment): pBluescript multiple cloning site
   2333..2351    -  promoter       T3 promoter: promoter for bacteriophage T3 RNA polymerase
   2396..2412    -  protein_bind   lac operator: The lac repressor binds to the lac operator to inhibit transcription in E. coli. This inhibition can be relieved by adding lactose or isopropyl-β-D-thiogalactopyranoside (IPTG). lac repressor encoded by lacI
   2420..2450    -  promoter       lac promoter: promoter for the E. coli lac operon
   2465..2486    -  protein_bind   CAP binding site: CAP binding activates transcription in the presence of cAMP. E. coli catabolite activator protein
   2499..2591    -  CDS            lacI (fragment): lac repressor; lacI; The lac repressor binds to the lac operator to inhibit transcription in E. coli. This inhibition can be relieved by adding lactose or isopropyl-β-D-thiogalactopyranoside (IPTG).
   2774..3362    -  rep_origin     ori: high-copy-number ColE1/pMB1/pBR322/pUC origin of replication
   3533..4393    -  CDS            AmpR: β-lactamase; bla; confers resistance to ampicillin, carbenicillin, and related antibiotics
   4394..4498    -  promoter       AmpR promoter: bla
   4524..4745    -  rep_origin     M13 ori (fragment) (sequence partly withheld): M13 bacteriophage origin of replication; arrow indicates direction of (+) strand synthesis
   4745..5032    +  CDS            tyr (fragment) (sequence partly withheld): TYRO_ORYLA - Also known as tyro. Experimental evidence at transcript level: Swiss-Prot protein existence level 2. This is a copper-containing oxidase that functions in the formation of pigments such as melanins and other polyphenolic compounds. From Oryzias latipes (Japanese rice fish) (Japanese killifish).
   5614..5634    +  protein_bind   attB4: mutant version of attB; core recombination site for the Gateway® BP reaction BP Clonase™
   6535..6551    -  promoter       copia promoter (fragment): strong promoter from the Drosophila transposable element copia (Sinclair et al., 1986)
