[The description below was written by a language model from this plasmid's Addgene catalogue record and pLannotate feature annotations shown in this document.]
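Description:
actc1b-mKate2-rab11al is a zebrafish expression plasmid assembled by multisite Gateway cloning, intended for muscle-specific expression of the small GTPase rab11al fused at its N terminus to the red fluorescent protein mKate2. The catalogue lists pDONR p2R-p3 as the backbone. However, the feature tables show recombined attB4, attB1, attB2 and attB3 sites in a pBluescript-like, ampicillin-resistant plasmid, which is what a finished three-fragment expression clone looks like rather than a donor vector, so the listed backbone probably refers to the entry clone that supplied rab11al. The plasmid is propagated in E. coli using a high-copy ColE1/pUC origin and AmpR. A fragment of an M13/f1 origin and lac/T3 remnants from the cloning vector are also present.

The payload follows the att sites in order. About 4 kb of largely unannotated sequence lies between attB4 and attB1, the position of the 5' promoter element, and by the construct name and stated purpose this should be the actc1b (muscle actin) promoter, although the annotation does not label it. The short "copia promoter" hit within this region is probably spurious. mKate2 sits between attB1 and attB2. The rab11al coding sequence lies between attB2 and attB3, where it is annotated by homology to human RAB11A, a regulator of endocytic recycling. An SV40 polyadenylation signal follows attB3. The medaka tyrosinase-like fragment flanking the cassette may reflect a transposon arm, as in Tol2-type destination vectors, but the record does not say so.

The depositor and sequencing-derived records are about 9.6 kb, differ only slightly in length and carry the same features. The associated publication describes an in vivo cell biological screen on T-tubule formation, consistent with using this construct to visualise Rab11-positive compartments in live zebrafish muscle fibres.
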