Addgene plasmid #109595: actc1b-mKate2-rab11al
Purpose: Muscle specific zebrafish expression of mKate2 fused to rab11al
Depositing lab: Rob Parton. Depositing organization: University of Queensland, Institute for Molecular Bioscience. Publication: In vivo cell biological screening identifies an endocytic capture mechanism for T-tubule formation. Hall TE, Martel N, Ariotti N, Xiong Z, Lo HP, Ferguson C, Rae J, Lim YW, Parton RG. Nat Commun. 2020 Jul 24;11(1):3711. doi: 10.1038/s41467-020-17486-w. PubMed 32709891.
Backbone
  Vector backbone: pDONR p2R-p3
  Vector type: Zebrafish plasmids
Growth in bacteria
  Bacterial resistance: Ampicillin, 100 μg/mL
  Growth temperature: 37°C
  Growth strain: DH5alpha
  Copy number: High Copy
Gene/Insert
  Gene/Insert name: rab11al
  Species: D. rerio (zebrafish)
  Entrez Gene: rab11al (a.k.a. fc54g10, wu:fc54g10, zgc:63565)
  Tag / fusion protein: mKate2 (N terminal on insert)
  Cloning method: Gateway Cloning
Terms and licenses: Academic/Nonprofit Terms; Industry Terms: Not Available to Industry
How to cite: actc1b-mKate2-rab11al was a gift from Rob Parton (Addgene plasmid # 109595 ; http://n2t.net/addgene:109595 ; RRID:Addgene_109595)
